Addgene plasmid #238274: pRK5_TagBFP_P2AT2A_GFP-nb-KS
Purpose: For overexpression of TagBFP_P2AT2A_GFP-nb-KS
Depositing lab: Denes Hnisz. Depositing organization: Max Planck Institute for Molecular Genetics. Publication: Probing condensate microenvironments with a micropeptide killswitch. Zhang Y, Stoppelkamp I, Fernandez-Pernas P, Allram M, Charman M, Magalhaes AP, Piedavent-Salomon M, Sommer G, Sung YC, Meyer K, Grams N, Halko E, Dongre S, Meierhofer D, Malszycki M, Ilik IA, Aktas T, Kraushar ML, Vastenhouw N, Weitzman MD, Grebien F, Niskanen H, Hnisz D. Nature. 2025 Jun 4. doi: 10.1038/s41586-025-09141-5. PubMed 40468084.
Backbone
  Vector backbone: pRK5
  Vector type: Mammalian Expression
Growth in bacteria
  Bacterial resistance: Ampicillin, 100 μg/mL
  Growth temperature: 37°C
  Growth strain: DH5alpha
  Copy number: High Copy
Gene/Insert
  Gene/Insert name: TagBFP_P2AT2A_GFP-nb-KS
  Species: H. sapiens (human)
  Cloning method: Gibson Cloning
Terms and licenses: Academic/Nonprofit Terms; Industry Terms: Not Available to Industry
How to cite: pRK5_TagBFP_P2AT2A_GFP-nb-KS was a gift from Denes Hnisz (Addgene plasmid # 238274 ; http://n2t.net/addgene:238274 ; RRID:Addgene_238274)
