[The description below was written by a language model from this plasmid's Addgene catalogue record and pLannotate feature annotations shown in this document.]
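Description:
pRK5_TagBFP_P2AT2A_GFP-nb-KS is a mammalian expression plasmid of about 6 kb built on the pRK5 backbone. It is maintained in E. coli as a high-copy plasmid through a ColE1/pUC-type origin and selected with ampicillin via the β-lactamase gene. The backbone also carries an M13 single-strand origin, an SV40 enhancer/early promoter region, and assorted remnants of lacZα, lacI, rop and bom that play no evident role in the payload. No mammalian selection marker is annotated, which fits use by transient transfection.

Expression is driven by the human CMV immediate-early enhancer and promoter, followed by a fragment of CMV intron A and an SP6 promoter, and is terminated by an SV40 polyadenylation signal. The open reading frame begins with the blue fluorescent protein TagBFP. According to the construct name, this is linked through tandem P2A and T2A self-cleaving peptides to a GFP-binding nanobody fused to "KS". The 2A elements and the KS segment are not annotated in the feature table, but an immunoglobulin heavy-chain variable-domain-like coding region downstream of TagBFP is consistent with the nanobody. The short IgH signal sequence hit upstream of TagBFP is only a fragment and its significance is unclear.

The 2A arrangement should yield TagBFP as a separate marker of transfected cells alongside the nanobody-KS protein. The associated publication describes a micropeptide "killswitch" for probing condensate microenvironments, so KS presumably denotes that peptide, with the nanobody recruiting it to GFP-tagged proteins. The record itself states only that the plasmid is for overexpression of the insert.
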