Features (pLannotate 1.2.2; 21 found; start..end, strand, type, name):
     14..393     +  enhancer       CMV enhancer: human cytomegalovirus immediate early enhancer
    394..597     +  promoter       CMV promoter: human cytomegalovirus (CMV) immediate early promoter
    733..776     +  intron         CMV intron (fragment): modified intron A from human cytomegalovirus
    828..846     +  promoter       SP6 promoter: promoter for bacteriophage SP6 RNA polymerase
    850..887     +  CDS            IgH signal sequence (fragment): signal sequence from the mouse immunoglobulin heavy chain variable region
    939..1637    +  CDS            TagBFP: TagBFP is a basic (constitutively fluorescent) blue fluorescent protein published in 2008, derived from Entacmaea quadricolor. It is reported to be a very rapidly-maturing monomer with very low acid sensitivity.
   1851..2228    +  CDS            HVM18_MOUSE: Experimental evidence at protein level: Swiss-Prot protein existence level 1. From Mus musculus (Mouse).
   2345..2479    +  polyA_signal   SV40 poly(A) signal: SV40 polyadenylation signal
   2548..2905    +  promoter       SV40 promoter: SV40 enhancer and early promoter
   2924..3078    +  CDS            lacZα (fragment): LacZα fragment of β-galactosidase; lacZ fragment
   3084..3135    -  misc_feature   bom (fragment): basis of mobility region from pBR322
   3154..3534    +  rep_origin     M13 ori (sequence partly withheld): M13 bacteriophage origin of replication; arrow indicates direction of (+) strand synthesis
   3610..3659    -  misc_feature   bom (fragment): basis of mobility region from pBR322
   3761..3796    -  CDS            rop (fragment): Rop protein, which maintains plasmids at low copy number; rop
   3891..3995    +  promoter       AmpR promoter: bla
   3996..4856    +  CDS            AmpR: β-lactamase; bla; confers resistance to ampicillin, carbenicillin, and related antibiotics
   5027..5615    +  rep_origin     ori: high-copy-number ColE1/pMB1/pBR322/pUC origin of replication
   5798..5890    +  CDS            lacI (fragment): lac repressor; lacI; The lac repressor binds to the lac operator to inhibit transcription in E. coli. This inhibition can be relieved by adding lactose or isopropyl-β-D-thiogalactopyranoside (IPTG).
   5903..5924    +  protein_bind   CAP binding site: CAP binding activates transcription in the presence of cAMP. E. coli catabolite activator protein
   5939..5969    +  promoter       lac promoter: promoter for the E. coli lac operon
   5977..5993    +  protein_bind   lac operator: The lac repressor binds to the lac operator to inhibit transcription in E. coli. This inhibition can be relieved by adding lactose or isopropyl-β-D-thiogalactopyranoside (IPTG). lac repressor encoded by lacI
>Addgene plasmid #238274 | pRK5_TagBFP_P2AT2A_GFP-nb-KS | addgene full sequence | sequence record 474427 | Addgene NGS Result
TTCGAGCTCGCCCGACATTGATTATTGACTAGTTATTAATAGTAATCAATTACGGGGTCATTAGTTCATA
GCCCATATATGGAGTTCCGCGTTACATAACTTACGGTAAATGGCCCGCCTGGCTGACCGCCCAACGACCC
CCGCCCATTGACGTCAATAATGACGTATGTTCCCATAGTAACGCCAATAGGGACTTTCCATTGACGTCAA
TGGGTGGAGTATTTACGGTAAACTGCCCACTTGGCAGTACATCAAGTGTATCATATGCCAAGTACGCCCC
CTATTGACGTCAATGACGGTAAATGGCCCGCCTGGCATTATGCCCAGTACATGACCTTATGGGACTTTCC
TACTTGGCAGTACATCTACGTATTAGTCATCGCTATTACCATGGTGATGCGGTTTTGGCAGTACATCAAT
GGGCGTGGATAGCGGTTTGACTCACGGGGATTTCCAAGTCTCCACCCCATTGACGTCAATGGGAGTTTGT
TTTGGCACCAAAATCAACGGGACTTTCCAAAATGTCGTAACAACTCCGCCCCATTGACGCAAATGGGCGG
TAGGCGTGTACGGTGGGAGGTCTATATAAGCAGAGCTCGTTTAGTGAACCGTCAGATCGCCTGGAGACGC
CATCCACGCTGTTTTGACCTCCATAGAAGACACCGGGACCGATCCAGCCTCCGCGGCCGGGAACGGTGCA
TTGGAACGCGGATTCCCCGTGCCAAGAGTGACGTAAGTACCGCCTATAGAGTCTATAGGCCCACCCCCTT
GGCTTCGTTAGAACGCGGCTACAATTAATACATAACCTTATGTATCATACACATACGATTTAGGTGACAC
TATAGAATAACATCCACTTTGCCTTTCTCTCCACAGGTGTCCACTCCCAGGTCCAACTGCACCTCGGTTC
TATCGATTGAATTCGTACCGGTGCCACCATGAGCGAGCTGATTAAGGAGAACATGCACATGAAGCTGTAC
ATGGAGGGCACCGTGGACAACCATCACTTCAAGTGCACATCCGAGGGCGAAGGCAAGCCCTACGAGGGCA
CCCAGACCATGAGAATCAAGGTGGTCGAGGGCGGCCCTCTCCCCTTCGCCTTCGACATCCTGGCTACTAG
CTTCCTCTACGGCAGCAAGACCTTCATCAACCACACCCAGGGCATCCCCGACTTCTTCAAGCAGTCCTTC
CCTGAGGGCTTCACATGGGAGAGAGTCACCACATACGAAGACGGGGGCGTGCTGACCGCTACCCAGGACA
CCAGCCTCCAGGACGGCTGCCTCATCTACAACGTCAAGATCAGAGGGGTGAACTTCACATCCAACGGCCC
TGTGATGCAGAAGAAAACACTCGGCTGGGAGGCCTTCACCGAGACGCTGTACCCCGCTGACGGCGGCCTG
GAAGGCAGAAACGACATGGCCCTGAAGCTCGTGGGCGGGAGCCATCTGATCGCAAACATCAAGACCACAT
ATAGATCCAAGAAACCCGCTAAGAACCTCAAGATGCCTGGCGTCTACTATGTGGACTACAGACTGGAAAG
AATCAAGGAGGCCAACAACGAGACCTACGTCGAGCAGCACGAGGTGGCAGTGGCCAGATACTGCGACCTC
CCTAGCAAACTGGGGCACAAGCTTAATGGAAGCGGAGCTACTAACTTCAGCCTGCTGAAGCAGGCTGGAG
ACGTGGAGGAGAACCCTGGACCTGGAAGCGGAGAGGGCAGAGGAAGTCTTCTAACATGCGGTGACGTGGA
GGAGAATCCCGGCCCATATCCGTACGACGTACCAGACTACGCACCTAAGAAGAAGAGGAAGGTTGGGGGA
GGCGGCAGTGGCGGAGGGGGATCTATGGCTCAGGTGCAGCTGGTGGAATCTGGCGGCAGACTGGTGCAGG
CCGGCGATAGCCTGAGACTGTCTTGTGCCGCCAGCGGCAGAACCTTCAGCACATCTGCCATGGCCTGGTT
CAGACAGGCCCCTGGCCGCGAGAGGGAATTTGTGGCCGCCATCACATGGACCGTGGGCAACACCATCCTG
GGCGACAGCGTGAAGGGCCGGTTCACCATCAGCCGGGACAGAGCCAAGAACACCGTGGACCTCCAGATGG
ACAACCTGGAACCCGAGGACACCGCCGTGTACTACTGCTCCGCCAGATCCAGAGGCTACGTGCTGTCCGT
GCTGCGGAGCGTGGACAGCTACGATTATTGGGGCCAGGGCACCCAAGTGACCGTGTCTGGCGGCGGAGGA
AGCGGAGGCGGAGGATCTATGATGATGATGAATAAGTTGGTTCTAGCGCAGTTCTTCTTCTCCTGTCTAT
AGGTCGACCTGCAGAAGCTTGGCCGCCATGGCCCAACTTGTTTATTGCAGCTTATAATGGTTACAAATAA
AGCAATAGCATCACAAATTTCACAAATAAAGCATTTTTTTCACTGCATTCTAGTTGTGGTTTGTCCAAAC
TCATCAATGTATCTTATCATGTCTGGATCGGGAATTAATTCGGCGCAGCACCATGGCCTGAAATAACCTC
TGAAAGAGGAACTTGGTTAGGTACCTTCTGAGGCGGAAAGAACCAGCTGTGGAATGTGTGTCAGTTAGGG
TGTGGAAAGTCCCCAGGCTCCCCAGCAGGCAGAAGTATGCAAAGCATGCATCTCAATTAGTCAGCAACCA
GGTGTGGAAAGTCCCCAGGCTCCCCAGCAGGCAGAAGTATGCAAAGCATGCATCTCAATTAGTCAGCAAC
CATAGTCCCGCCCCTAACTCCGCCCATCCCGCCCCTAACTCCGCCCAGTTCCGCCCATTCTCCGCCCCAT
GGCTGACTAATTTTTTTTATTTATGCAGAGGCCGAGGCCGCCTCGGCCTCTGAGCTATTCCAGAAGTAGT
GAGGAGGCTTTTTTGGAGGCCTAGGCTTTTGCAAAAAGCTGTTAACAGCTTGGCACTGGCCGTCGTTTTA
CAACGTCGTGACTGGGAAAACCCTGGCGTTACCCAACTTAATCGCCTTGCAGCACATCCCCCTTTCGCCA
GCTGGCGTAATAGCGAAGAGGCCCGCACCGATCGCCCTTCCCAACAGTTGCGCAGCCTGAATGGCGAATG
GCGCCTGATGCGGTATTTTCTCCTTACGCATCTGTGCGGTATTTCACACCGCATA
[142 nt withheld, positions 3136-3277]
C
[141 nt withheld, positions 3279-3419]
CCTTTGACGTTGGAGTCCACGTTCTTT
[37 nt withheld, positions 3447-3483]
ACCCTATCTCGGGCTATTCTTTTGATTTATAAGGGATTTTGCCGATTTCGGCCTATTGGTTAAAAAATGA
GCTGATTTAACAAAAATTTAACGCGAATTTTAACAAAATATTAACGTTTACAATTTTATGGTGCACTCTC
AGTACAATCTGCTCTGATGCCGCATAGTTAAGCCAGCCCCGACACCCGCCAACACCCGCTGACGCGCCCT
GACGGGCTTGTCTGCTCCCGGCATCCGCTTACAGACAAGCTGTGACCGTCTCCGGGAGCTGCATGTGTCA
GAGGTTTTCACCGTCATCACCGAAACGCGCGAGACGAAAGGGCCTCGTGATACGCCTATTTTTATAGGTT
AATGTCATGATAATAATGGTTTCTTAGACGTCAGGTGGCACTTTTCGGGGAAATGTGCGCGGAACCCCTA
TTTGTTTATTTTTCTAAATACATTCAAATATGTATCCGCTCATGAGACAATAACCCTGATAAATGCTTCA
ATAATATTGAAAAAGGAAGAGTATGAGTATTCAACATTTCCGTGTCGCCCTTATTCCCTTTTTTGCGGCA
TTTTGCCTTCCTGTTTTTGCTCACCCAGAAACGCTGGTGAAAGTAAAAGATGCTGAAGATCAGTTGGGTG
CACGAGTGGGTTACATCGAACTGGATCTCAACAGCGGTAAGATCCTTGAGAGTTTTCGCCCCGAAGAACG
TTTTCCAATGATGAGCACTTTTAAAGTTCTGCTATGTGGCGCGGTATTATCCCGTATTGACGCCGGGCAA
GAGCAACTCGGTCGCCGCATACACTATTCTCAGAATGACTTGGTTGAGTACTCACCAGTCACAGAAAAGC
ATCTTACGGATGGCATGACAGTAAGAGAATTATGCAGTGCTGCCATAACCATGAGTGATAACACTGCGGC
CAACTTACTTCTGACAACGATCGGAGGACCGAAGGAGCTAACCGCTTTTTTGCACAACATGGGGGATCAT
GTAACTCGCCTTGATCGTTGGGAACCGGAGCTGAATGAAGCCATACCAAACGACGAGCGTGACACCACGA
TGCCTGTAGCAATGGCAACAACGTTGCGCAAACTATTAACTGGCGAACTACTTACTCTAGCTTCCCGGCA
ACAATTAATAGACTGGATGGAGGCGGATAAAGTTGCAGGACCACTTCTGCGCTCGGCCCTTCCGGCTGGC
TGGTTTATTGCTGATAAATCTGGAGCCGGTGAGCGTGGGTCTCGCGGTATCATTGCAGCACTGGGGCCAG
ATGGTAAGCCCTCCCGTATCGTAGTTATCTACACGACGGGGAGTCAGGCAACTATGGATGAACGAAATAG
ACAGATCGCTGAGATAGGTGCCTCACTGATTAAGCATTGGTAACTGTCAGACCAAGTTTACTCATATATA
CTTTAGATTGATTTAAAACTTCATTTTTAATTTAAAAGGATCTAGGTGAAGATCCTTTTTGATAATCTCA
TGACCAAAATCCCTTAACGTGAGTTTTCGTTCCACTGAGCGTCAGACCCCGTAGAAAAGATCAAAGGATC
TTCTTGAGATCCTTTTTTTCTGCGCGTAATCTGCTGCTTGCAAACAAAAAAACCACCGCTACCAGCGGTG
GTTTGTTTGCCGGATCAAGAGCTACCAACTCTTTTTCCGAAGGTAACTGGCTTCAGCAGAGCGCAGATAC
CAAATACTGTTCTTCTAGTGTAGCCGTAGTTAGGCCACCACTTCAAGAACTCTGTAGCACCGCCTACATA
CCTCGCTCTGCTAATCCTGTTACCAGTGGCTGCTGCCAGTGGCGATAAGTCGTGTCTTACCGGGTTGGAC
TCAAGACGATAGTTACCGGATAAGGCGCAGCGGTCGGGCTGAACGGGGGGTTCGTGCACACAGCCCAGCT
TGGAGCGAACGACCTACACCGAACTGAGATACCTACAGCGTGAGCTATGAGAAAGCGCCACGCTTCCCGA
AGGGAGAAAGGCGGACAGGTATCCGGTAAGCGGCAGGGTCGGAACAGGAGAGCGCACGAGGGAGCTTCCA
GGGGGAAACGCCTGGTATCTTTATAGTCCTGTCGGGTTTCGCCACCTCTGACTTGAGCGTCGATTTTTGT
GATGCTCGTCAGGGGGGCGGAGCCTATGGAAAAACGCCAGCAACGCGGCCTTTTTACGGTTCCTGGCCTT
TTGCTGGCCTTTTGCTCACATGTTCTTTCCTGCGTTATCCCCTGATTCTGTGGATAACCGTATTACCGCC
TTTGAGTGAGCTGATACCGCTCGCCGCAGCCGAACGACCGAGCGCAGCGAGTCAGTGAGCGAGGAAGCGG
AAGAGCGCCCAATACGCAAACCGCCTCTCCCCGCGCGTTGGCCGATTCATTAATGCAGCTGGCACGACAG
GTTTCCCGACTGGAAAGCGGGCAGTGAGCGCAACGCAATTAATGTGAGTTAGCTCACTCATTAGGCACCC
CAGGCTTTACACTTTATGCTTCCGGCTCGTATGTTGTGTGGAATTGTGAGCGGATAACAATTTCACACAG
GAAACAGCTATGACATGATTACGAATTAA
